>Addgene plasmid #14724 | pCGN N-Ras 189L | addgene partial sequence | sequence record 21255 | 14724 with CMV-F
AGCTCGTTTAGTGAACCGTCAGATCGCCTGGAGACGCCATCCACGCTGTTTTGACCTCCATAGAAGACAC
CGGGACCGATCCAGCCTCCGGGGGATCTTGGTGGCGTGAAACTCCCGCACCTCTTCGGCCAGCGCCTTGT
AGAAGCGCGTATGGCTTCTAGCTATCCTTATGACGTGCCTGACTATGCCAGCCTGGGAGGACCTTCTAGC
GGATCCACCATGACTGAGTACAAACTGGTGGTGGTTGGAGCAGGTGGTGTTGGGAAAAGCGCACTGACAA
TCCAGCTAATCCAGAACCACTTTGTAGATGAATATGATCCCACCATAGAGGATTCTTACAGAAAACAAGT
GGTTATAGATGGTGAAACCTGTTTGTTGGACATACTGGATACAGCTGGACAAGAAGAGTACAGTGCCATG
AGAGACCAATACATGAGGACAGGCGAAGGCTTCCTCTGTGTATTTGCCATCAATAATAGCAAGTCATTTG
CGGATATTAACCTCTACAGGGAGCAGATTAAGCGAGTAAAAGACTCGGATGATGTACCTATGGTGCTAGT
GGGAAACAAGTGTGATTTGCCAACAAGGACAGTTGATACAAAACAAGCCCACGAACTGGCCAAGAGTTAC
GGGATTCCATTCATTGAAACCTCAGCCAAGACCAGACAGGGTGTTGAAGATGCTTTTTAC
