>Addgene plasmid #14724 | pCGN N-Ras 189L | addgene partial sequence | sequence record 21256 | 14724 with LNCX
CTGTTTTGACCTCCNTAGAAGANACCGGGACCGATCCAGCCTCCGGGGGATCTTGGTGGCGTGAAACTCC
CGCACCTCTTCGGCCAGCGCCTTGTAGAAGCGCGTATGGCTTCTAGCTATCCTTATGACGTGCCTGACTA
TGCCAGCCTGGGAGGACCTTCTAGCGGATCCACCATGACTGAGTACAAACTGGTGGTGGTTGGAGCAGGT
GGTGTTGGGAAAAGCGCACTGACAATCCAGCTAATCCAGAACCACTTTGTAGATGAATATGATCCCACCA
TAGAGGATTCTTACAGAAAACAAGTGGTTATAGATGGTGAAACCTGTTTGTTGGACATACTGGATACAGC
TGGACAAGAAGAGTACAGTGCCATGAGAGACCAATACATGAGGACAGGCGAAGGCTTCCTCTGTGTATTT
GCCATCAATAATAGCAAGTCATTTGCGGATATTAACCTCTACAGGGAGCAGATTAAGCGAGTAAAAGACT
CGGATGATGTACCTATGGTGCTAGTGGGAAACAAGTGTGATTTGCCAACAAGGACAGTTGATACAAAACA
AGCCCACGAACTGGCCAAGAGTTACGGGATTCCATTCATTGAAACCTCAGCCAAGACCAGACAGGGTGTT
GAAGATGCTTTTTACACACTGGTAAGAGNAATACGCCAGTACCGAATGAAAAAACTCNANNAGCAGTGAT
GATGGGACTCNNNNTGTATGGGATTGCCATGTGTGGTGTTGTA
