[The description below was written by a language model from this plasmid's Addgene catalogue record.]
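Description:
pCGN N-Ras 189L is a mammalian expression plasmid built on the pCGN backbone (about 7.5 kb without insert) that carries human N-Ras (NRAS) with a mutation recorded as 189L. The coding sequence was inserted by restriction cloning into a BamHI site that is retained on both sides of the insert. This places it in frame behind an HA epitope tag supplied by the backbone, so the protein is made as an N-terminally HA-tagged N-Ras that can be detected or immunoprecipitated with anti-HA antibodies independently of endogenous Ras. The promoter is not stated explicitly, but a CMV forward primer is listed for 5′ sequencing, which suggests a CMV promoter lies upstream of the tagged insert. The plasmid is propagated in E. coli as a high-copy plasmid under ampicillin selection, and a hygromycin marker allows selection of stably transfected mammalian cells.

The record gives only "189L" for the mutation and does not explain its rationale. Residue 189 is the last amino acid of N-Ras, the X position of the C-terminal CAAX motif. In general, this position determines which prenyltransferase modifies the protein, and a leucine there typically favours geranylgeranylation over farnesylation. This interpretation comes from general Ras biology and not from the record itself. The plasmid belongs to a collection of mammalian expression vectors for Ras family proteins made to analyse Ras family function. It therefore suits transient or stable expression studies of N-Ras lipid modification, membrane localisation, signalling and transformation. No feature table was provided, so other backbone elements cannot be confirmed.
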