Addgene plasmid #14724: pCGN N-Ras 189L
Depositing lab: Adrienne Cox. Depositing organization: University of North Carolina at Chapel Hill. Publication: Mammalian expression vectors for Ras family proteins: generation and use of expression constructs to analyze Ras family function. Fiordalisi JJ, Johnson RL 2nd, Ulku AS, Der CJ, Cox AD. Methods Enzymol. 2001;332:3-36. doi: 10.1016/s0076-6879(01)32189-4. PubMed 11305105.
Backbone
  Vector backbone: pCGN
  Backbone size w/o insert (bp): 7500
  Vector type: Mammalian Expression
  Selectable markers: Hygromycin
Growth in bacteria
  Bacterial resistance: Ampicillin, 100 μg/mL
  Growth temperature: 37°C
  Growth strain: DH5alpha
  Copy number: High Copy
Gene/Insert
  Gene/Insert name: N-ras
  Species: H. sapiens (human)
  Mutation: 189L
  Entrez Gene: NRAS (a.k.a. ALPS4, CMNS, KRAS, N-ras, NCMS, NRAS1, NS6)
  Tag / fusion protein: HA (N terminal on backbone)
  Cloning method: Restriction Enzyme; 5′ cloning site BamHI (not destroyed); 3′ cloning site BamHI (not destroyed)
  Sequencing primers: 5′ CMV-F
Resource information
  A portion of this plasmid was derived from a plasmid made by: Channing Der
Terms and licenses: Academic/Nonprofit Terms; Industry Terms: Not Available to Industry
How to cite: pCGN N-Ras 189L was a gift from Adrienne Cox (Addgene plasmid # 14724 ; http://n2t.net/addgene:14724 ; RRID:Addgene_14724)
